Addgene plasmid #119839: mVenus-proα2(I)-G610C
Purpose: Expresses mouse Type I procollagen α2 chain (Col1a2) with Gly610Cys mutation and mVenus between signal sequence and exon 6
Depositing lab: Sergey Leikin. Depositing organization: National Institute of Child Health and Human Development (NICHD). Publication: Noncanonical autophagy at ER exit sites regulates procollagen turnover. Omari S, Makareeva E, Roberts-Pilgrim A, Mirigian L, Jarnik M, Ott C, Lippincott-Schwartz J, Leikin S. Proc Natl Acad Sci U S A. 2018 Oct 23;115(43):E10099-E10108. doi: 10.1073/pnas.1814552115. Epub 2018 Oct 4. PubMed 30287488.
Backbone
  Vector backbone: pcDNA3.1
  Backbone size w/o insert (bp): 5400
  Total vector size (bp): 10153
  Vector type: Mammalian Expression
  Selectable markers: Neomycin (select with G418)
Growth in bacteria
  Bacterial resistance: Ampicillin, 100 μg/mL
  Growth temperature: 37°C
  Growth strain: DH5alpha
  Growth instructions: Originally grown in One Shot TOP10 Chemically competent E. coli
  Copy number: Unknown
Gene/Insert
  Gene/Insert name: Type I procollagen α2 chain (alt name: Col1a2)
  Species: M. musculus (mouse)
  Insert size (bp): 4737
  Mutation: Col1a2 exons 2-5 replaced by fluorescent tag, Glycine 610 mutated to Cysteine
  GenBank ID: NM_007743
  Entrez Gene: Col1a2 (a.k.a. Col1a-2, Cola-2, Cola2, oim)
  Promoter: CMV
  Tag / fusion protein: mVenus (N terminal on insert)
  Cloning method: Restriction Enzyme; 5′ cloning site HindIII, BamHI (not destroyed); 3′ cloning site NotI (not destroyed)
  Sequencing primers: 5′ CGC AAA TGG GCG GTA GGC GTG; 3′ TAG AAG GCA CAG TCG AGG
Terms and licenses: Academic/Nonprofit Terms; Industry Terms: Not Available to Industry
Depositor comments: These plasmids were constructed after the G610C mouse model of OI in which the Gly610 residue (starting from the N-terminal end of the triple helix) was substituted with Cys. These mouse type I procollagen plasmids were designed for immortalized and primary murine osteoblasts and fibroblasts. Their expression in other cells might cause significant disruption of assembly, folding and trafficking of type I procollagen, resulting in artifacts. Even in osteoblasts and fibroblasts a fraction of transfected chains, particularly proα2, might be trafficked/degraded as monomers instead of being integrated into procollagen heterotrimers. In our experience, the best evidence of normal behavior of the transfected chains is the appearance of fluorescent extracellular collagen fibers ~ 12 h after transfection. Fluorescent molecules should be incorporated into fibers even when the transfected chains contain the N-propeptide cleavage site, because the cleavage is highly conformation sensitive and always incomplete. We recommend following these guidelines when using the plasmids 1) Only mouse cells that have high expression of endogenous type I procollagen are suitable for studies of physiologically-relevant processes with these constructs. 2) At least 100 μM ascorbic acid at and after transfection is required to ensure proper procollagen folding (for some cells, preincubation with ascorbic acid before transfection might be needed). 3) Optimization of transfection efficiency is needed for all cell types. 4) Experiments beyond 24h after transfection are not recommended, to avoid excessive accumulation of aggregates and cell malfunction caused by increased procollagen synthesis. 5) Lack of extracellular fluorescent fibers 12-24 h after transfection indicates improper procollagen synthesis/trafficking or cellular malfunction. 6) Excessive expression of transfected chains might cause rapid accumulation of large procollagen aggregates in the ER, resulting in cellular malfunction and death. Contact information: Shakib Omari () Sergey Leikin ()
How to cite: mVenus-proα2(I)-G610C was a gift from Sergey Leikin (Addgene plasmid # 119839 ; http://n2t.net/addgene:119839 ; RRID:Addgene_119839)
