[The description below was written by a language model from this plasmid's Addgene catalogue record and pLannotate feature annotations shown in this document.]
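Description:
mVenus-proα2(I)-G610C is a mammalian expression plasmid of about 10.2 kb built on the pcDNA3.1 backbone. It encodes a fluorescently tagged mutant form of the mouse type I procollagen α2 chain (Col1a2). It is propagated in E. coli through a high-copy ColE1/pUC-type origin with ampicillin resistance (AmpR) and also carries an f1 origin. For mammalian cells, an SV40 early promoter drives a neomycin phosphotransferase cassette with an SV40 poly(A) signal, allowing G418 selection.

The roughly 4.7 kb insert is transcribed from the CMV immediate early enhancer/promoter and terminated by the bovine growth hormone poly(A) signal, with a T7 promoter just upstream of the coding region. In the encoded protein, mVenus, a monomeric, rapidly maturing yellow fluorescent protein, sits between the Col1a2 signal sequence and exon 6, replacing exons 2–5. The fusion therefore still enters the secretory pathway while carrying an N-terminal fluorescent tag. Glycine 610, numbered from the N-terminal end of the triple helix, is changed to cysteine, mirroring the G610C mouse model of osteogenesis imperfecta. The automated annotation labels only the C-terminal part of the collagen sequence, by homology to rabbit COL1A2, and leaves most of the coding region unannotated. A few short hits, such as the HIV-1 LTR, ble and lacI fragments, appear to be incidental matches to backbone sequence.

The construct is intended for transient transfection of murine osteoblasts and fibroblasts that express high levels of endogenous type I procollagen, to image the folding, trafficking and degradation of misfolding-prone procollagen. The associated study examined procollagen turnover by autophagy at ER exit sites. The depositors caution that expression in other cell types, or overexpression, can disrupt heterotrimer assembly and cause ER aggregates. They regard the appearance of fluorescent extracellular collagen fibres as the best sign that the transfected chains are behaving normally.
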