Features (pLannotate 1.2.2; 21 found; start..end, strand, type, name):
      1..380     +  enhancer       CMV enhancer: human cytomegalovirus immediate early enhancer
    381..584     +  promoter       CMV promoter: human cytomegalovirus (CMV) immediate early promoter
    580..613     +  LTR            5' LTR (truncated) (fragment): truncated 5' long terminal repeat (LTR) from HIV-1
    629..647     +  promoter       T7 promoter: promoter for bacteriophage T7 RNA polymerase
    802..1518    +  CDS            mVenus: mVenus is a basic (constitutively fluorescent) yellow fluorescent protein published in 2006, derived from Aequorea victoria. It is reported to be a rapidly-maturing monomer with moderate acid sensitivity.
   4594..5382    +  CDS            COL1A2 (fragment): CO1A2_RABIT - Experimental evidence at transcript level: Swiss-Prot protein existence level 2. Type I collagen is a member of group I collagen (fibrillar forming collagen). From Oryctolagus cuniculus (Rabbit).
   5519..5743    +  polyA_signal   bGH poly(A) signal: bovine growth hormone polyadenylation signal
   5747..5768    +  promoter       SV40 promoter (fragment): SV40 enhancer and early promoter
   5789..6217    +  rep_origin     f1 ori (sequence partly withheld): f1 bacteriophage origin of replication; arrow indicates direction of (+) strand synthesis
   6231..6560    +  promoter       SV40 promoter: SV40 enhancer and early promoter
   6627..7418    +  CDS            neo: KKA2_KLEPN - Also known as kan, nptII. Experimental evidence at protein level: Swiss-Prot protein existence level 1. Resistance to kanamycin, neomycin, paromomycin, ribostamycin, butirosin and gentamicin B. From Klebsiella pneumoniae.
   7442..7600    +  CDS            ble (fragment): BLE_KLEPN - Experimental evidence at protein level: Swiss-Prot protein existence level 1. Binding protein with a strong affinity to the bleomycin family of antibiotics. Binds to CL990; an antimitotic-antibiotic compound. From Klebsiella pneumoniae.
   7595..7716    +  polyA_signal   SV40 poly(A) signal: SV40 polyadenylation signal
   7789..7805    -  protein_bind   lac operator: The lac repressor binds to the lac operator to inhibit transcription in E. coli. This inhibition can be relieved by adding lactose or isopropyl-β-D-thiogalactopyranoside (IPTG). lac repressor encoded by lacI
   7813..7843    -  promoter       lac promoter: promoter for the E. coli lac operon
   7858..7879    -  protein_bind   CAP binding site: CAP binding activates transcription in the presence of cAMP. E. coli catabolite activator protein
   7892..7984    -  CDS            lacI (fragment): lac repressor; lacI; The lac repressor binds to the lac operator to inhibit transcription in E. coli. This inhibition can be relieved by adding lactose or isopropyl-β-D-thiogalactopyranoside (IPTG).
   8167..8755    -  rep_origin     ori: high-copy-number ColE1/pMB1/pBR322/pUC origin of replication
   8926..9786    -  CDS            AmpR: β-lactamase; bla; confers resistance to ampicillin, carbenicillin, and related antibiotics
   9787..9891    -  promoter       AmpR promoter: bla
   9950..10002   -  misc_feature   bom (fragment): basis of mobility region from pBR322
>Addgene plasmid #119839 | mVenus-proα2(I)-G610C | addgene full sequence | sequence record 233845 | Addgene NGS Result
GACATTGATTATTGACTAGTTATTAATAGTAATCAATTACGGGGTCATTAGTTCATAGCCCATATATGGA
GTTCCGCGTTACATAACTTACGGTAAATGGCCCGCCTGGCTGACCGCCCAACGACCCCCGCCCATTGACG
TCAATAATGACGTATGTTCCCATAGTAACGCCAATAGGGACTTTCCATTGACGTCAATGGGTGGAGTATT
TACGGTAAACTGCCCACTTGGCAGTACATCAAGTGTATCATATGCCAAGTACGCCCCCTATTGACGTCAA
TGACGGTAAATGGCCCGCCTGGCATTATGCCCAGTACATGACCTTATGGGACTTTCCTACTTGGCAGTAC
ATCTACGTATTAGTCATCGCTATTACCATGGTGATGCGGTTTTGGCAGTACATCAATGGGCGTGGATAGC
GGTTTGACTCACGGGGATTTCCAAGTCTCCACCCCATTGACGTCAATGGGAGTTTGTTTTGGCACCAAAA
TCAACGGGACTTTCCAAAATGTCGTAACAACTCCGCCCCATTGACGCAAATGGGCGGTAGGCGTGTACGG
TGGGAGGTCTATATAAGCAGAGCTCTCTGGCTAACTAGAGAACCCACTGCTTACTGGCTTATCGAAATTA
ATACGACTCACTATAGGGAGACCCAAGCTGGCTAGCGTTTAAACTTAAGCTTGGTACCGAGCTCGGATCC
ACTAGTCCAGTGTGGTGGAATTCGTAGACATGCTCAGCTTTGTGGATACGCGGACTCTGTTGCTGCTTGC
AGTAACTTCGTGCCTAGCAACATGCCAAGATATCGTGAGCAAGGGCGAGGAGCTGTTCACCGGGGTGGTG
CCCATCCTGGTCGAGCTGGACGGCGACGTAAACGGCCACAAGTTCAGCGTGTCCGGCGAGGGCGAGGGCG
ATGCCACCTACGGCAAGCTGACCCTGAAGCTGATCTGCACCACCGGCAAGCTGCCCGTGCCCTGGCCCAC
CCTCGTGACCACCCTGGGCTACGGCCTGCAGTGCTTCGCCCGCTACCCCGACCACATGAAGCAGCACGAC
TTCTTCAAGTCCGCCATGCCCGAAGGCTACGTCCAGGAGCGCACCATCTTCTTCAAGGACGACGGCAACT
ACAAGACCCGCGCCGAGGTGAAGTTCGAGGGCGACACCCTGGTGAACCGCATCGAGCTGAAGGGCATCGA
CTTCAAGGAGGACGGCAACATCCTGGGGCACAAGCTGGAGTACAACTACAACAGCCACAACGTCTATATC
ACCGCCGACAAGCAGAAGAACGGCATCAAGGCCAACTTCAAGATCCGCCACAACATCGAGGACGGCGGCG
TGCAGCTCGCCGACCACTACCAGCAGAACACCCCCATCGGCGACGGCCCCGTGCTGCTGCCCGACAACCA
CTACCTGAGCTACCAGTCCAAGCTGAGCAAAGACCCCAACGAGAAGCGCGATCACATGGTCCTGCTGGAG
TTCGTGACCGCCGCCGGGATCACTCTCGGCATGGACGAGCTGTACAAGGATATCTATTCTGACAAAGGAG
TTTCATCTGGCCCTGGACCAATGGGTTTAATGGGACCCAGAGGCCCTCCTGGTGCTGTTGGAGCCCCTGG
CCCTCAAGGTTTCCAAGGACCTGCTGGTGAACCTGGTGAGCCTGGTCAAACGGGTCCTGCAGGTCCCCGT
GGTCCAGCTGGCTCTCCTGGCAAGGCTGGTGAGGATGGTCACCCTGGAAAACCCGGAAGACCTGGGGAGA
GAGGAGTCGTTGGACCACAGGGTGCTCGTGGTTTCCCCGGGACTCCTGGACTTCCTGGCTTCAAAGGCGT
GAAAGGACACAGTGGTATGGATGGATTAAAGGGACAGCCTGGTGCACAGGGTGTGAAGGGTGAACCCGGT
GCCCCTGGAGAGAATGGAACTCCAGGTCAAGCAGGAGCCCGAGGGCTTCCTGGTGAGAGAGGGCGTGTCG
GAGCTCCTGGTCCAGCTGGTGCCCGAGGCAGTGATGGAAGCGTTGGCCCCGTCGGCCCTGCTGGTCCCAT
TGGGTCTGCTGGACCCCCTGGTTTCCCAGGTGCTCCTGGTCCCAAGGGTGAACTTGGGCCCGTTGGTAAC
CCTGGCCCTGCTGGTCCTGCTGGTCCCCGTGGTGAAGTGGGTCTTCCAGGTCTTTCTGGCCCTGTTGGAC
CTCCTGGCAACCCTGGAACAAATGGGCTCACTGGCGCCAAGGGTGCTACTGGACTCCCTGGTGTCGCTGG
GGCTCCCGGTCTCCCTGGCCCCCGTGGTATTCCTGGCCCCGCTGGTGCTGCTGGTGCTACAGGTGCCAGA
GGACTTGTTGGTGAGCCTGGTCCTGCTGGCTCCAAAGGAGAATCCGGTAACAAGGGTGAGCCTGGCTCTG
TTGGAGCCCAAGGTCCTCCTGGTCCCAGCGGTGAAGAAGGAAAGAGAGGGTCTCCCGGAGAAGCTGGATC
TGCTGGCCCTGCAGGGCCTCCAGGGCTTAGAGGCAGCCCTGGTTCTCGAGGTCTTCCTGGAGCTGATGGC
AGAGCTGGTGTAATGGGTCCTCCTGGCAATCGTGGTTCAACCGGCCCTGCTGGAATCCGAGGTCCTAATG
GAGATGCCGGTCGACCTGGGGAACCTGGTCTCATGGGACCCAGAGGTCTTCCTGGGTCTCCTGGAAATGT
TGGCCCATCTGGTAAAGAAGGCCCTGTGGGTCTCCCTGGCATTGATGGCAGACCTGGCCCAATCGGCCCA
GCTGGACCAAGAGGTGAAGCTGGCAACATTGGATTCCCTGGACCCAAAGGCCCCTCTGGTGATCCTGGCA
AACCTGGTGAGAGAGGACACCCCGGTCTTGCTGGTGCTCGGGGAGCTCCAGGACCCGATGGCAACAATGG
AGCTCAGGGCCCCCCTGGACCCCAGGGTGTTCAAGGTGGCAAAGGTGAACAAGGCCCTGCTGGTCCTCCT
GGCTTCCAGGGTCTCCCTGGTCCCTCAGGTACTACTGGAGAAGTTGGCAAGCCCGGAGAAAGGGGTCTTC
CTGGTGAATTCGGTCTCCCTGGTCCTGCTGGTCCAAGAGGAGAACGTGGTACCCCGGGTGAGAGTGGAGC
TGCTGGCCCTTCTGGTCCTATTGGAAGCCGAGGTCCCAGTGGAGCCCCAGGGCCTGATGGAAACAAGGGT
GAAGCTGGTGCAGTCGGTGCTCCAGGCAGTGCTGGTGCCTCTGGGCCTGGTGGGCTTCCAGGAGAGAGGG
GTGCTGCTGGCATACCTGGGGGCAAAGGAGAAAAGGGTGAAACTGGTCTCCGAGGTGACACTGGCAACAC
TGGTAGAGATGGTGCTCGTGGCATTCCTGGTGCTGTAGGTGCCCCTGGTCCTGCTGGGGCCTCAGGTGAC
CGGGGTGAAGCTGGTGCTGCCTGTCCTTCTGGCCCAGCTGGTCCTCGGGGTAGCCCTGGTGAACGTGGTG
AAGTTGGCCCTGCTGGCCCCAATGGATTTGCTGGTCCTGCTGGTGCTGCTGGCCAACCCGGTGCTAAAGG
AGAGAAGGGAACCAAAGGGCCTAAGGGTGAAAATGGCATTGTTGGTCCAACCGGGTCTGTTGGAGCTGCT
GGCCCATCTGGTCCTAATGGCCCACCTGGTCCTGTTGGAAGTCGTGGTGATGGAGGGCCCCCTGGTATGA
CTGGCTTCCCTGGTGCTGCTGGACGGACTGGTCCCCCCGGACCCAGTGGTATTGCTGGCCCCCCTGGCCC
CCCTGGTGCTGCTGGAAAGGAAGGGATTCGTGGTCCCCGTGGCGACCAAGGTCCAGTTGGCCGAACTGGA
GAAACAGGTGCATCTGGACCCCCTGGATTTGTTGGTGAAAAGGGTCCCTCTGGAGAACCTGGTACCGCAG
GAGCCCCTGGTACCGCAGGTCCTCAGGGTCTTCTTGGTGCTCCCGGTATTCTGGGTCTCCCTGGCTCTAG
AGGTGAACGTGGTCTGCCAGGTATTGCTGGTGCTCTGGGTGAACCTGGTCCTCTGGGCATCTCAGGCCCT
CCTGGTGCCCGTGGTCCCCCTGGTGCTGTGGGCAGCCCTGGAGTTAATGGTGCCCCTGGTGAAGCTGGTC
GTGATGGTAACCCTGGCAGCGATGGTCCCCCAGGTCGTGATGGTCAGCCTGGACACAAGGGAGAGCGTGG
TTACCCTGGCAGCATTGGTCCGACTGGTGCTGCAGGTGCCCCTGGTCCTCACGGTTCTGTGGGTCCTGCT
GGGAAACATGGAAACCGAGGTGAACCTGGTCCTGCCGGTTCTGTTGGTCCTGTTGGTGCTGTTGGTCCAA
GAGGTCCTAGTGGTCCTCAAGGCATCCGAGGTGACAAAGGAGAACCTGGTGATAAAGGGCACAGGGGTCT
TCCTGGCTTAAAAGGATACAGTGGATTGCAGGGTCTTCCTGGTCTTGCTGGCCTACATGGTGACCAAGGA
GCTCCTGGTCCTGTGGGTCCTGCTGGTCCCAGGGGTCCTGCTGGGCCTTCTGGACCCGTTGGCAAAGATG
GTAGATCTGGGCAACCTGGCCCAGTCGGGCCTGCTGGTGTTCGTGGTTCTCAGGGTAGCCAAGGTCCCGC
TGGTCCCCCTGGTCCCCCTGGACCTCCTGGTCCTCCTGGTGTCAGCGGAGGTGGCTATGACTTTGGTTTT
GAAGGAGACTTCTACAGGGCTGACCAGCCTCGCTCCCAGCCTTCACTCAGACCCAAGGACTATGAAGTTG
ATGCAACTCTGAAATCTCTCAATAACCAGATTGAGACCCTTCTCACTCCTGAAGGCTCTAGAAAGAACCC
TGCTCGCACGTGCCGGGACTTAAGACTCAGCCACCCAGAGTGGAACAGCGATTACTACTGGATTGACCCT
AACCAAGGATGTACTATGGATGCCATCAAAGTGTACTGTGATTTCTCTACTGGTGAAACCTGCATCCAGG
CCCAACCTGTAAACACCCCAGCGAAGAACTCATACAGCCGCGCCCAGGCCAACAAGCATGTCTGGTTAGG
AGAGACTATCAATGGTGGCAGCCAGTTTGAATACAACGTAGAAGGGGTGTCCTCCAAGGAAATGGCAACT
CAGCTCGCCTTCATGCGCCTGCTAGCCAACCGTGCTTCTCAGAACATCACCTACCACTGCAAGAACAGCA
TTGCGTACCTGGATGAGGAGACGGGCAGCTTGAACAAGGCTGTGCTTCTGCAGGGTTCCAACGATGTTGA
ACTTGTTGCTGAGGGCAACAGCAGGTTCACCTACTCTGTCCTAGTCGATGGCTGCTCCAAAAAGACAAAT
GAATGGGGCAAGACAATCATTGAATACAAAACAAATAAGCCATCTCGCCTGCCGTTCCTTGACATTGCAC
CTCTGGACATTGGTGGTGCTGACCAAGAATTCCGTGTGGAGGTTGGCCCCGTCTGTTTCAAATAAGTGAA
CTCAACATAAATTAAAAACCAAAAACCCCTGAAAAAACTTTCTCTTTGCCGTTTCCTCCTTTAAAAAAAA
AAAAAAGGGCGGCCGCTCGAGTCTAGAGGGCCCGTTTAAACCCGCTGATCAGCCTCGACTGTGCCTTCTA
GTTGCCAGCCATCTGTTGTTTGCCCCTCCCCCGTGCCTTCCTTGACCCTGGAAGGTGCCACTCCCACTGT
CCTTTCCTAATAAAATGAGGAAATTGCATCGCATTGTCTGAGTAGGTGTCATTCTATTCTGGGGGGTGGG
GTGGGGCAGGACAGCAAGGGGGAGGATTGGGAAGACAATAGCAGGCATGCTGGGGATGCGGTGGGCTCTA
TGGCTTCTGAGGCGGAAAGAACCAGCTGGGGCTCTAGGGGGTATCCCC
[124 nt withheld, positions 5789-5912]
C
[91 nt withheld, positions 5914-6004]
A
[49 nt withheld, positions 6006-6054]
CCTTTGACGTTGGAGTCCACGTTCTTT
[37 nt withheld, positions 6082-6118]
ACCCTATCTCGGTCTATTCTTTTGATTTATAAGGGATTTTGCCGATTTCGGCCTATTGGTTAAAAAATGA
GCTGATTTAACAAAAATTTAACGCGAATTAATTCTGTGGAATGTGTGTCAGTTAGGGTGTGGAAAGTCCC
CAGGCTCCCCAGCAGGCAGAAGTATGCAAAGCATGCATCTCAATTAGTCAGCAACCAGGTGTGGAAAGTC
CCCAGGCTCCCCAGCAGGCAGAAGTATGCAAAGCATGCATCTCAATTAGTCAGCAACCATAGTCCCGCCC
CTAACTCCGCCCATCCCGCCCCTAACTCCGCCCAGTTCCGCCCATTCTCCGCCCCATGGCTGACTAATTT
TTTTTATTTATGCAGAGGCCGAGGCCGCCTCTGCCTCTGAGCTATTCCAGAAGTAGTGAGGAGGCTTTTT
TGGAGGCCTAGGCTTTTGCAAAAAGCTCCCGGGAGCTTGTATATCCATTTTCGGATCTGATCAAGAGACA
GGATGAGGATCGTTTCGCATGATTGAACAAGATGGATTGCACGCAGGTTCTCCGGCCGCTTGGGTGGAGA
GGCTATTCGGCTATGACTGGGCACAACAGACAATCGGCTGCTCTGATGCCGCCGTGTTCCGGCTGTCAGC
GCAGGGGCGCCCGGTTCTTTTTGTCAAGACCGACCTGTCCGGTGCCCTGAATGAACTGCAGGACGAGGCA
GCGCGGCTATCGTGGCTGGCCACGACGGGCGTTCCTTGCGCAGCTGTGCTCGACGTTGTCACTGAAGCGG
GAAGGGACTGGCTGCTATTGGGCGAAGTGCCGGGGCAGGATCTCCTGTCATCTCACCTTGCTCCTGCCGA
GAAAGTATCCATCATGGCTGATGCAATGCGGCGGCTGCATACGCTTGATCCGGCTACCTGCCCATTCGAC
CACCAAGCGAAACATCGCATCGAGCGAGCACGTACTCGGATGGAAGCCGGTCTTGTCGATCAGGATGATC
TGGACGAAGAGCATCAGGGGCTCGCGCCAGCCGAACTGTTCGCCAGGCTCAAGGCGCGCATGCCCGACGG
CGAGGATCTCGTCGTGACCCATGGCGATGCCTGCTTGCCGAATATCATGGTGGAAAATGGCCGCTTTTCT
GGATTCATCGACTGTGGCCGGCTGGGTGTGGCGGACCGCTATCAGGACATAGCGTTGGCTACCCGTGATA
TTGCTGAAGAGCTTGGCGGCGAATGGGCTGACCGCTTCCTCGTGCTTTACGGTATCGCCGCTCCCGATTC
GCAGCGCATCGCCTTCTATCGCCTTCTTGACGAGTTCTTCTGAGCGGGACTCTGGGGTTCGAAATGACCG
ACCAAGCGACGCCCAACCTGCCATCACGAGATTTCGATTCCACCGCCGCCTTCTATGAAAGGTTGGGCTT
CGGAATCGTTTTCCGGGACGCCGGCTGGATGATCCTCCAGCGCGGGGATCTCATGCTGGAGTTCTTCGCC
CACCCCAACTTGTTTATTGCAGCTTATAATGGTTACAAATAAAGCAATAGCATCACAAATTTCACAAATA
AAGCATTTTTTTCACTGCATTCTAGTTGTGGTTTGTCCAAACTCATCAATGTATCTTATCATGTCTGTAT
ACCGTCGACCTCTAGCTAGAGCTTGGCGTAATCATGGTCATAGCTGTTTCCTGTGTGAAATTGTTATCCG
CTCACAATTCCACACAACATACGAGCCGGAAGCATAAAGTGTAAAGCCTGGGGTGCCTAATGAGTGAGCT
AACTCACATTAATTGCGTTGCGCTCACTGCCCGCTTTCCAGTCGGGAAACCTGTCGTGCCAGCTGCATTA
ATGAATCGGCCAACGCGCGGGGAGAGGCGGTTTGCGTATTGGGCGCTCTTCCGCTTCCTCGCTCACTGAC
TCGCTGCGCTCGGTCGTTCGGCTGCGGCGAGCGGTATCAGCTCACTCAAAGGCGGTAATACGGTTATCCA
CAGAATCAGGGGATAACGCAGGAAAGAACATGTGAGCAAAAGGCCAGCAAAAGGCCAGGAACCGTAAAAA
GGCCGCGTTGCTGGCGTTTTTCCATAGGCTCCGCCCCCCTGACGAGCATCACAAAAATCGACGCTCAAGT
CAGAGGTGGCGAAACCCGACAGGACTATAAAGATACCAGGCGTTTCCCCCTGGAAGCTCCCTCGTGCGCT
CTCCTGTTCCGACCCTGCCGCTTACCGGATACCTGTCCGCCTTTCTCCCTTCGGGAAGCGTGGCGCTTTC
TCATAGCTCACGCTGTAGGTATCTCAGTTCGGTGTAGGTCGTTCGCTCCAAGCTGGGCTGTGTGCACGAA
CCCCCCGTTCAGCCCGACCGCTGCGCCTTATCCGGTAACTATCGTCTTGAGTCCAACCCGGTAAGACACG
ACTTATCGCCACTGGCAGCAGCCACTGGTAACAGGATTAGCAGAGCGAGGTATGTAGGCGGTGCTACAGA
GTTCTTGAAGTGGTGGCCTAACTACGGCTACACTAGAAGAACAGTATTTGGTATCTGCGCTCTGCTGAAG
CCAGTTACCTTCGGAAAAAGAGTTGGTAGCTCTTGATCCGGCAAACAAACCACCGCTGGTAGCGGTGGTT
TTTTTGTTTGCAAGCAGCAGATTACGCGCAGAAAAAAAGGATCTCAAGAAGATCCTTTGATCTTTTCTAC
GGGGTCTGACGCTCAGTGGAACGAAAACTCACGTTAAGGGATTTTGGTCATGAGATTATCAAAAAGGATC
TTCACCTAGATCCTTTTAAATTAAAAATGAAGTTTTAAATCAATCTAAAGTATATATGAGTAAACTTGGT
CTGACAGTTACCAATGCTTAATCAGTGAGGCACCTATCTCAGCGATCTGTCTATTTCGTTCATCCATAGT
TGCCTGACTCCCCGTCGTGTAGATAACTACGATACGGGAGGGCTTACCATCTGGCCCCAGTGCTGCAATG
ATACCGCGAGACCCACGCTCACCGGCTCCAGATTTATCAGCAATAAACCAGCCAGCCGGAAGGGCCGAGC
GCAGAAGTGGTCCTGCAACTTTATCCGCCTCCATCCAGTCTATTAATTGTTGCCGGGAAGCTAGAGTAAG
TAGTTCGCCAGTTAATAGTTTGCGCAACGTTGTTGCCATTGCTACAGGCATCGTGGTGTCACGCTCGTCG
TTTGGTATGGCTTCATTCAGCTCCGGTTCCCAACGATCAAGGCGAGTTACATGATCCCCCATGTTGTGCA
AAAAAGCGGTTAGCTCCTTCGGTCCTCCGATCGTTGTCAGAAGTAAGTTGGCCGCAGTGTTATCACTCAT
GGTTATGGCAGCACTGCATAATTCTCTTACTGTCATGCCATCCGTAAGATGCTTTTCTGTGACTGGTGAG
TACTCAACCAAGTCATTCTGAGAATAGTGTATGCGGCGACCGAGTTGCTCTTGCCCGGCGTCAATACGGG
ATAATACCGCGCCACATAGCAGAACTTTAAAAGTGCTCATCATTGGAAAACGTTCTTCGGGGCGAAAACT
CTCAAGGATCTTACCGCTGTTGAGATCCAGTTCGATGTAACCCACTCGTGCACCCAACTGATCTTCAGCA
TCTTTTACTTTCACCAGCGTTTCTGGGTGAGCAAAAACAGGAAGGCAAAATGCCGCAAAAAAGGGAATAA
GGGCGACACGGAAATGTTGAATACTCATACTCTTCCTTTTTCAATATTATTGAAGCATTTATCAGGGTTA
TTGTCTCATGAGCGGATACATATTTGAATGTATTTAGAAAAATAAACAAATAGGGGTTCCGCGCACATTT
CCCCGAAAAGTGCCACCTGACGTCGACGGATCGGGAGATCTCCCGATCCCCTATGGTGCACTCTCAGTAC
AATCTGCTCTGATGCCGCATAGTTAAGCCAGTATCTGCTCCCTGCTTGTGTGTTGGAGGTCGCTGAGTAG
TGCGCGAGCAAAATTTAAGCTACAACAAGGCAAGGCTTGACCGACAATTGCATGAAGAATCTGCTTAGGG
TTAGGCGTTTTGCGCTGCTTCGCGATGTACGGGCCAGATATACGCGTT
