>Addgene plasmid #119839 | mVenus-proα2(I)-G610C | depositor partial sequence | sequence record 227722 | mVenus-proα2(I)-G610C sequence 10153 bps
GACGGATCGGGAGATCTCCCGATCCCCTATGGTGCACTCTCAGTACAATCTGCTCTGATGCCGCATAGTT
AAGCCAGTATCTGCTCCCTGCTTGTGTGTTGGAGGTCGCTGAGTAGTGCGCGAGCAAAATTTAAGCTACA
ACAAGGCAAGGCTTGACCGACAATTGCATGAAGAATCTGCTTAGGGTTAGGCGTTTTGCGCTGCTTCGCG
ATGTACGGGCCAGATATACGCGTTGACATTGATTATTGACTAGTTATTAATAGTAATCAATTACGGGGTC
ATTAGTTCATAGCCCATATATGGAGTTCCGCGTTACATAACTTACGGTAAATGGCCCGCCTGGCTGACCG
CCCAACGACCCCCGCCCATTGACGTCAATAATGACGTATGTTCCCATAGTAACGCCAATAGGGACTTTCC
ATTGACGTCAATGGGTGGAGTATTTACGGTAAACTGCCCACTTGGCAGTACATCAAGTGTATCATATGCC
AAGTACGCCCCCTATTGACGTCAATGACGGTAAATGGCCCGCCTGGCATTATGCCCAGTACATGACCTTA
TGGGACTTTCCTACTTGGCAGTACATCTACGTATTAGTCATCGCTATTACCATGGTGATGCGGTTTTGGC
AGTACATCAATGGGCGTGGATAGCGGTTTGACTCACGGGGATTTCCAAGTCTCCACCCCATTGACGTCAA
TGGGAGTTTGTTTTGGCACCAAAATCAACGGGACTTTCCAAAATGTCGTAACAACTCCGCCCCATTGACG
CAAATGGGCGGTAGGCGTGTACGGTGGGAGGTCTATATAAGCAGAGCTCTCTGGCTAACTAGAGAACCCA
CTGCTTACTGGCTTATCGAAATTAATACGACTCACTATAGGGAGACCCAAGCTGGCTAGCGTTTAAACTT
AAGCTTGGTACCGAGCTCGGATCCACTAGTCCAGTGTGGTGGAAGCCGCCACCATGCTCAGCTTTGTGGA
TACGCGGACTCTGTTGCTGCTTGCAGTAACTTCGTGCCTAGCAACATGCCAAGATATCGTGAGCAAGGGC
GAGGAGCTGTTCACCGGGGTGGTGCCCATCCTGGTCGAGCTGGACGGCGACGTAAACGGCCACAAGTTCA
GCGTGTCCGGCGAGGGCGAGGGCGATGCCACCTACGGCAAGCTGACCCTGAAGCTGATCTGCACCACCGG
CAAGCTGCCCGTGCCCTGGCCCACCCTCGTGACCACCCTGGGCTACGGCCTGCAGTGCTTCGCCCGCTAC
CCCGACCACATGAAGCAGCACGACTTCTTCAAGTCCGCCATGCCCGAAGGCTACGTCCAGGAGCGCACCA
TCTTCTTCAAGGACGACGGCAACTACAAGACCCGCGCCGAGGTGAAGTTCGAGGGCGACACCCTGGTGAA
CCGCATCGAGCTGAAGGGCATCGACTTCAAGGAGGACGGCAACATCCTGGGGCACAAGCTGGAGTACAAC
TACAACAGCCACAACGTCTATATCACCGCCGACAAGCAGAAGAACGGCATCAAGGCCAACTTCAAGATCC
GCCACAACATCGAGGACGGCGGCGTGCAGCTCGCCGACCACTACCAGCAGAACACCCCCATCGGCGACGG
CCCCGTGCTGCTGCCCGACAACCACTACCTGAGCTACCAGTCCAAGCTGAGCAAAGACCCCAACGAGAAG
CGCGATCACATGGTCCTGCTGGAGTTCGTGACCGCCGCCGGGATCACTCTCGGCATGGACGAGCTGTACA
AGGATATCTATTCTGACAAAGGAGTTTCATCTGGCCCTGGACCAATGGGTTTAATGGGACCCAGAGGCCC
TCCTGGTGCTGTTGGAGCCCCTGGCCCTCAAGGTTTCCAAGGACCTGCTGGTGAACCTGGTGAGCCTGGT
CAAACGGGTCCTGCAGGTCCCCGTGGTCCAGCTGGCTCTCCTGGCAAGGCTGGTGAGGATGGTCACCCTG
GAAAACCCGGAAGACCTGGGGAGAGAGGAGTCGTTGGACCACAGGGTGCTCGTGGTTTCCCCGGGACTCC
TGGACTTCCTGGCTTCAAAGGCGTGAAAGGACACAGTGGTATGGATGGATTAAAGGGACAGCCTGGTGCA
CAGGGTGTGAAGGGTGAACCCGGTGCCCCTGGAGAGAATGGAACTCCAGGTCAAGCAGGAGCCCGAGGGC
TTCCTGGTGAGAGAGGGCGTGTCGGAGCTCCTGGTCCAGCTGGTGCCCGAGGCAGTGATGGAAGCGTTGG
CCCCGTCGGCCCTGCTGGTCCCATTGGGTCTGCTGGACCCCCTGGTTTCCCAGGTGCTCCTGGTCCCAAG
GGTGAACTTGGGCCCGTTGGTAACCCTGGCCCTGCTGGTCCTGCTGGTCCCCGTGGTGAAGTGGGTCTTC
CAGGTCTTTCTGGCCCTGTTGGACCTCCTGGCAACCCTGGAACAAATGGGCTCACTGGCGCCAAGGGTGC
TACTGGACTCCCTGGTGTCGCTGGGGCTCCCGGTCTCCCTGGCCCCCGTGGTATTCCTGGCCCCGCTGGT
GCTGCTGGTGCTACAGGTGCCAGAGGACTTGTTGGTGAGCCTGGTCCTGCTGGCTCCAAAGGAGAATCCG
GTAACAAGGGTGAGCCTGGCTCTGTTGGAGCCCAAGGTCCTCCTGGTCCCAGCGGTGAAGAAGGAAAGAG
AGGGTCTCCCGGAGAAGCTGGATCTGCTGGCCCTGCAGGGCCTCCAGGGCTTAGAGGCAGCCCTGGTTCT
CGAGGTCTTCCTGGAGCTGATGGCAGAGCTGGTGTAATGGGTCCTCCTGGCAATCGTGGTTCAACCGGCC
CTGCTGGAATCCGAGGTCCTAATGGAGATGCCGGTCGACCTGGGGAACCTGGTCTCATGGGACCCAGAGG
TCTTCCTGGGTCTCCTGGAAATGTTGGCCCATCTGGTAAAGAAGGCCCTGTGGGTCTCCCTGGCATTGAT
GGCAGACCTGGCCCAATCGGCCCAGCTGGACCAAGAGGTGAAGCTGGCAACATTGGATTCCCTGGACCCA
AAGGCCCCTCTGGTGATCCTGGCAAACCTGGTGAGAGAGGACACCCCGGTCTTGCTGGTGCTCGGGGAGC
TCCAGGACCCGATGGCAACAATGGAGCTCAGGGCCCCCCTGGACCCCAGGGTGTTCAAGGTGGCAAAGGT
GAACAAGGCCCTGCTGGTCCTCCTGGCTTCCAGGGTCTCCCTGGTCCCTCAGGTACTACTGGAGAAGTTG
GCAAGCCCGGAGAAAGGGGTCTTCCTGGTGAATTCGGTCTCCCTGGTCCTGCTGGTCCAAGAGGAGAACG
TGGTACCCCGGGTGAGAGTGGAGCTGCTGGCCCTTCTGGTCCTATTGGAAGCCGAGGTCCCAGTGGAGCC
CCAGGGCCTGATGGAAACAAGGGTGAAGCTGGTGCAGTCGGTGCTCCAGGCAGTGCTGGTGCCTCTGGGC
CTGGTGGGCTTCCAGGAGAGAGGGGTGCTGCTGGCATACCTGGGGGCAAAGGAGAAAAGGGTGAAACTGG
TCTCCGAGGTGACACTGGCAACACTGGTAGAGATGGTGCTCGTGGCATTCCTGGTGCTGTAGGTGCCCCT
GGTCCTGCTGGGGCCTCAGGTGACCGGGGTGAAGCTGGTGCTGCCTGTCCTTCTGGCCCAGCTGGTCCTC
GGGGTAGCCCTGGTGAACGTGGTGAAGTTGGCCCTGCTGGCCCCAATGGATTTGCTGGTCCTGCTGGTGC
TGCTGGCCAACCCGGTGCTAAAGGAGAGAAGGGAACCAAAGGGCCTAAGGGTGAAAATGGCATTGTTGGT
CCAACCGGGTCTGTTGGAGCTGCTGGCCCATCTGGTCCTAATGGCCCACCTGGTCCTGTTGGAAGTCGTG
GTGATGGAGGGCCCCCTGGTATGACTGGCTTCCCTGGTGCTGCTGGACGGACTGGTCCCCCCGGACCCAG
TGGTATTGCTGGCCCCCCTGGCCCCCCTGGTGCTGCTGGAAAGGAAGGGATTCGTGGTCCCCGTGGCGAC
CAAGGTCCAGTTGGCCGAACTGGAGAAACAGGTGCATCTGGACCCCCTGGATTTGTTGGTGAAAAGGGTC
CCTCTGGAGAACCTGGTACCGCAGGAGCCCCTGGTACCGCAGGTCCTCAGGGTCTTCTTGGTGCTCCCGG
TATTCTGGGTCTCCCTGGCTCTAGAGGTGAACGTGGTCTGCCAGGTATTGCTGGTGCTCTGGGTGAACCT
GGTCCTCTGGGCATCTCAGGCCCTCCTGGTGCCCGTGGTCCCCCTGGTGCTGTGGGCAGCCCTGGAGTTA
ATGGTGCCCCTGGTGAAGCTGGTCGTGATGGTAACCCTGGCAGCGATGGTCCCCCAGGTCGTGATGGTCA
GCCTGGACACAAGGGAGAGCGTGGTTACCCTGGCAGCATTGGTCCGACTGGTGCTGCAGGTGCCCCTGGT
CCTCACGGTTCTGTGGGTCCTGCTGGGAAACATGGAAACCGAGGTGAACCTGGTCCTGCCGGTTCTGTTG
GTCCTGTTGGTGCTGTTGGTCCAAGAGGTCCTAGTGGTCCTCAAGGCATCCGAGGTGACAAAGGAGAACC
TGGTGATAAAGGGCACAGGGGTCTTCCTGGCTTAAAAGGATACAGTGGATTGCAGGGTCTTCCTGGTCTT
GCTGGCCTACATGGTGACCAAGGAGCTCCTGGTCCTGTGGGTCCTGCTGGTCCCAGGGGTCCTGCTGGGC
CTTCTGGACCCGTTGGCAAAGATGGTAGATCTGGGCAACCTGGCCCAGTCGGGCCTGCTGGTGTTCGTGG
TTCTCAGGGTAGCCAAGGTCCCGCTGGTCCCCCTGGTCCCCCTGGACCTCCTGGTCCTCCTGGTGTCAGC
GGAGGTGGCTATGACTTTGGTTTTGAAGGAGACTTCTACAGGGCTGACCAGCCTCGCTCCCAGCCTTCAC
TCAGACCCAAGGACTATGAAGTTGATGCAACTCTGAAATCTCTCAATAACCAGATTGAGACCCTTCTCAC
TCCTGAAGGCTCTAGAAAGAACCCTGCTCGCACGTGCCGGGACTTAAGACTCAGCCACCCAGAGTGGAAC
AGCGATTACTACTGGATTGACCCTAACCAAGGATGTACTATGGATGCCATCAAAGTGTACTGTGATTTCT
CTACTGGTGAAACCTGCATCCAGGCCCAACCTGTAAACACCCCAGCGAAGAACTCATACAGCCGCGCCCA
GGCCAACAAGCATGTCTGGTTAGGAGAGACTATCAATGGTGGCAGCCAGTTTGAATACAACGTAGAAGGG
GTGTCCTCCAAGGAAATGGCAACTCAGCTCGCCTTCATGCGCCTGCTAGCCAACCGTGCTTCTCAGAACA
TCACCTACCACTGCAAGAACAGCATTGCGTACCTGGATGAGGAGACGGGCAGCTTGAACAAGGCTGTGCT
TCTGCAGGGTTCCAACGATGTTGAACTTGTTGCTGAGGGCAACAGCAGGTTCACCTACTCTGTCCTAGTC
GATGGCTGCTCCAAAAAGACAAATGAATGGGGCAAGACAATCATTGAATACAAAACAAATAAGCCATCTC
GCCTGCCGTTCCTTGACATTGCACCTCTGGACATTGGTGGTGCTGACCAAGAATTCCGTGTGGAGGTTGG
CCCCGTCTGTTTCAAATAAGTGAACTCAACATAAATTAAAAACCAAAAACCCCTGAAAAAACTTTCTCTT
TGCCGTTTCCTCCTTTAAAAAAAAAAAAAAGGGCGGCCGCTCGAGTCTAGAGGGCCCGTTTAAACCCGCT
GATCAGCCTCGACTGTGCCTTCTAGTTGCCAGCCATCTGTTGTTTGCCCCTCCCCCGTGCCTTCCTTGAC
CCTGGAAGGTGCCACTCCCACTGTCCTTTCCTAATAAAATGAGGAAATTGCATCGCATTGTCTGAGTAGG
TGTCATTCTATTCTGGGGGGTGGGGTGGGGCAGGACAGCAAGGGGGAGGATTGGGAAGACAATAGCAGGC
ATGCTGGGGATGCGGTGGGCTCTATGGCTTCTGAGGCGGAAAGAACCAGCTGGGGCTCTAGGGGGTATCC
CC
[124 nt withheld, positions 6023-6146]
C
[91 nt withheld, positions 6148-6238]
A
[49 nt withheld, positions 6240-6288]
CCTTTGACGTTGGAGTCCACGTTCTTT
[37 nt withheld, positions 6316-6352]
ACCCTATCTCGGTCTATTCTTTTGATTTATAAGGGATTTTGCCGATTTCGGCCTATTGGTTAAAAAATGA
GCTGATTTAACAAAAATTTAACGCGAATTAATTCTGTGGAATGTGTGTCAGTTAGGGTGTGGAAAGTCCC
CAGGCTCCCCAGCAGGCAGAAGTATGCAAAGCATGCATCTCAATTAGTCAGCAACCAGGTGTGGAAAGTC
CCCAGGCTCCCCAGCAGGCAGAAGTATGCAAAGCATGCATCTCAATTAGTCAGCAACCATAGTCCCGCCC
CTAACTCCGCCCATCCCGCCCCTAACTCCGCCCAGTTCCGCCCATTCTCCGCCCCATGGCTGACTAATTT
TTTTTATTTATGCAGAGGCCGAGGCCGCCTCTGCCTCTGAGCTATTCCAGAAGTAGTGAGGAGGCTTTTT
TGGAGGCCTAGGCTTTTGCAAAAAGCTCCCGGGAGCTTGTATATCCATTTTCGGATCTGATCAAGAGACA
GGATGAGGATCGTTTCGCATGATTGAACAAGATGGATTGCACGCAGGTTCTCCGGCCGCTTGGGTGGAGA
GGCTATTCGGCTATGACTGGGCACAACAGACAATCGGCTGCTCTGATGCCGCCGTGTTCCGGCTGTCAGC
GCAGGGGCGCCCGGTTCTTTTTGTCAAGACCGACCTGTCCGGTGCCCTGAATGAACTGCAGGACGAGGCA
GCGCGGCTATCGTGGCTGGCCACGACGGGCGTTCCTTGCGCAGCTGTGCTCGACGTTGTCACTGAAGCGG
GAAGGGACTGGCTGCTATTGGGCGAAGTGCCGGGGCAGGATCTCCTGTCATCTCACCTTGCTCCTGCCGA
GAAAGTATCCATCATGGCTGATGCAATGCGGCGGCTGCATACGCTTGATCCGGCTACCTGCCCATTCGAC
CACCAAGCGAAACATCGCATCGAGCGAGCACGTACTCGGATGGAAGCCGGTCTTGTCGATCAGGATGATC
TGGACGAAGAGCATCAGGGGCTCGCGCCAGCCGAACTGTTCGCCAGGCTCAAGGCGCGCATGCCCGACGG
CGAGGATCTCGTCGTGACCCATGGCGATGCCTGCTTGCCGAATATCATGGTGGAAAATGGCCGCTTTTCT
GGATTCATCGACTGTGGCCGGCTGGGTGTGGCGGACCGCTATCAGGACATAGCGTTGGCTACCCGTGATA
TTGCTGAAGAGCTTGGCGGCGAATGGGCTGACCGCTTCCTCGTGCTTTACGGTATCGCCGCTCCCGATTC
GCAGCGCATCGCCTTCTATCGCCTTCTTGACGAGTTCTTCTGAGCGGGACTCTGGGGTTCGAAATGACCG
ACCAAGCGACGCCCAACCTGCCATCACGAGATTTCGATTCCACCGCCGCCTTCTATGAAAGGTTGGGCTT
CGGAATCGTTTTCCGGGACGCCGGCTGGATGATCCTCCAGCGCGGGGATCTCATGCTGGAGTTCTTCGCC
CACCCCAACTTGTTTATTGCAGCTTATAATGGTTACAAATAAAGCAATAGCATCACAAATTTCACAAATA
AAGCATTTTTTTCACTGCATTCTAGTTGTGGTTTGTCCAAACTCATCAATGTATCTTATCATGTCTGTAT
ACCGTCGACCTCTAGCTAGAGCTTGGCGTAATCATGGTCATAGCTGTTTCCTGTGTGAAATTGTTATCCG
CTCACAATTCCACACAACATACGAGCCGGAAGCATAAAGTGTAAAGCCTGGGGTGCCTAATGAGTGAGCT
AACTCACATTAATTGCGTTGCGCTCACTGCCCGCTTTCCAGTCGGGAAACCTGTCGTGCCAGCTGCATTA
ATGAATCGGCCAACGCGCGGGGAGAGGCGGTTTGCGTATTGGGCGCTCTTCCGCTTCCTCGCTCACTGAC
TCGCTGCGCTCGGTCGTTCGGCTGCGGCGAGCGGTATCAGCTCACTCAAAGGCGGTAATACGGTTATCCA
CAGAATCAGGGGATAACGCAGGAAAGAACATGTGAGCAAAAGGCCAGCAAAAGGCCAGGAACCGTAAAAA
GGCCGCGTTGCTGGCGTTTTTCCATAGGCTCCGCCCCCCTGACGAGCATCACAAAAATCGACGCTCAAGT
CAGAGGTGGCGAAACCCGACAGGACTATAAAGATACCAGGCGTTTCCCCCTGGAAGCTCCCTCGTGCGCT
CTCCTGTTCCGACCCTGCCGCTTACCGGATACCTGTCCGCCTTTCTCCCTTCGGGAAGCGTGGCGCTTTC
TCATAGCTCACGCTGTAGGTATCTCAGTTCGGTGTAGGTCGTTCGCTCCAAGCTGGGCTGTGTGCACGAA
CCCCCCGTTCAGCCCGACCGCTGCGCCTTATCCGGTAACTATCGTCTTGAGTCCAACCCGGTAAGACACG
ACTTATCGCCACTGGCAGCAGCCACTGGTAACAGGATTAGCAGAGCGAGGTATGTAGGCGGTGCTACAGA
GTTCTTGAAGTGGTGGCCTAACTACGGCTACACTAGAAGAACAGTATTTGGTATCTGCGCTCTGCTGAAG
CCAGTTACCTTCGGAAAAAGAGTTGGTAGCTCTTGATCCGGCAAACAAACCACCGCTGGTAGCGGTTTTT
TTGTTTGCAAGCAGCAGATTACGCGCAGAAAAAAAGGATCTCAAGAAGATCCTTTGATCTTTTCTACGGG
GTCTGACGCTCAGTGGAACGAAAACTCACGTTAAGGGATTTTGGTCATGAGATTATCAAAAAGGATCTTC
ACCTAGATCCTTTTAAATTAAAAATGAAGTTTTAAATCAATCTAAAGTATATATGAGTAAACTTGGTCTG
ACAGTTACCAATGCTTAATCAGTGAGGCACCTATCTCAGCGATCTGTCTATTTCGTTCATCCATAGTTGC
CTGACTCCCCGTCGTGTAGATAACTACGATACGGGAGGGCTTACCATCTGGCCCCAGTGCTGCAATGATA
CCGCGAGACCCACGCTCACCGGCTCCAGATTTATCAGCAATAAACCAGCCAGCCGGAAGGGCCGAGCGCA
GAAGTGGTCCTGCAACTTTATCCGCCTCCATCCAGTCTATTAATTGTTGCCGGGAAGCTAGAGTAAGTAG
TTCGCCAGTTAATAGTTTGCGCAACGTTGTTGCCATTGCTACAGGCATCGTGGTGTCACGCTCGTCGTTT
GGTATGGCTTCATTCAGCTCCGGTTCCCAACGATCAAGGCGAGTTACATGATCCCCCATGTTGTGCAAAA
AAGCGGTTAGCTCCTTCGGTCCTCCGATCGTTGTCAGAAGTAAGTTGGCCGCAGTGTTATCACTCATGGT
TATGGCAGCACTGCATAATTCTCTTACTGTCATGCCATCCGTAAGATGCTTTTCTGTGACTGGTGAGTAC
TCAACCAAGTCATTCTGAGAATAGTGTATGCGGCGACCGAGTTGCTCTTGCCCGGCGTCAATACGGGATA
ATACCGCGCCACATAGCAGAACTTTAAAAGTGCTCATCATTGGAAAACGTTCTTCGGGGCGAAAACTCTC
AAGGATCTTACCGCTGTTGAGATCCAGTTCGATGTAACCCACTCGTGCACCCAACTGATCTTCAGCATCT
TTTACTTTCACCAGCGTTTCTGGGTGAGCAAAAACAGGAAGGCAAAATGCCGCAAAAAAGGGAATAAGGG
CGACACGGAAATGTTGAATACTCATACTCTTCCTTTTTCAATATTATTGAAGCATTTATCAGGGTTATTG
TCTCATGAGCGGATACATATTTGAATGTATTTAGAAAAATAAACAAATAGGGGTTCCGCGCACATTTCCC
CGAAAAGTGCCACCTGACGTC
